Addgene plasmid #19737: pcDNA3.1(-)-Cygnet2.1
Depositing lab: Wolfgang Dostmann. Depositing organization: University of Vermont and State Agricultural College. Publication: Spatiotemporal dynamics of guanosine 3',5'-cyclic monophosphate revealed by a genetically encoded, fluorescent indicator. Honda A, Adams SR, Sawyer CL, Lev-Ram V, Tsien RY, Dostmann WR. Proc Natl Acad Sci U S A. 2001 Feb 27. 98(5):2437-42. 10.1073/pnas.051631298 PubMed 11226257.
Backbone
  Vector backbone: pcDNA3.1(-)
  Backbone manufacturer: Invitrogen
  Backbone size w/o insert (bp): 5427
  Vector type: Mammalian Expression
Growth in bacteria
  Bacterial resistance: Ampicillin, 100 μg/mL
  Growth temperature: 37°C
  Growth strain: DH5alpha
  Copy number: Low Copy
Gene/Insert
  Gene/Insert name: Cygnet 2.1 (alt name: Cygnet)
  Insert size (bp): 3200
  Cloning method: Restriction Enzyme; 5′ cloning site Xho1 (not destroyed); 3′ cloning site EcoR1 (not destroyed)
  Sequencing primers: 5′ T7; 3′ n/a
Terms and licenses: Academic/Nonprofit Terms; Industry Terms: Not Available to Industry
How to cite: pcDNA3.1(-)-Cygnet2.1 was a gift from Wolfgang Dostmann (Addgene plasmid # 19737 ; http://n2t.net/addgene:19737 ; RRID:Addgene_19737)
