[The description below was written by a language model from this plasmid's Addgene catalogue record.]
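Description:
pcDNA3.1(-)-Cygnet2.1 is a mammalian expression plasmid built on the commercial pcDNA3.1(-) backbone (about 5.4 kb without insert). It carries an insert of roughly 3.2 kb encoding Cygnet 2.1, placed between the XhoI and EcoRI sites of the polylinker, both of which remain intact. The plasmid is propagated in E. coli under ampicillin selection and is recorded as low copy. No feature table accompanies the record, so the regulatory elements are not explicitly listed. The pcDNA3.1 series generally drives inserts from the CMV immediate-early promoter with a downstream polyadenylation signal and carries a neomycin resistance cassette for selecting stable mammalian lines. The T7 primer listed for 5′ sequencing is consistent with the T7 promoter site that lies upstream of the polylinker in this backbone.

According to the associated publication title, Cygnet is a genetically encoded fluorescent indicator for guanosine 3′,5′-cyclic monophosphate (cGMP), developed to reveal the spatiotemporal dynamics of this second messenger. The record does not describe the sensor's domain composition, the fluorescent proteins used, the species of origin of any component, or how version 2.1 differs from other Cygnet variants, so those details should be taken from the original report or the full sequence. The construct is intended for transfection into mammalian cells, where the expressed indicator allows changes in intracellular cGMP to be followed in live cells by fluorescence imaging. Distribution is restricted to academic and nonprofit users.
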