>Addgene plasmid #19737 | pcDNA3.1(-)-Cygnet2.1 | depositor partial sequence | sequence record 9347 | Author sequence
CAAGGCAATGCGTTTAACGGGCCCTCTAGACTCGAGCAGCTGAAGCTTGCGGCCGCCACCATGGTGAGCA
AGGGCGAGGAGCTGTTCACCGGGGTGGTGCCCATCCTGGTCGAGCTGGACGGCGACGTAAACGGCCACAG
GTTCAGCGTGTCCGGCGAGGGCGAGGGCGATGCCACCTACGGCAAGCTGACCCTGAAGTTCATCTGCACC
ACCGGCAAGCTGCCCGTGCCCTGGCCCACCCTCGTGACCACCCTGACCTGGGGCGTGCAGTGCTTCAGCC
GCTACCCCGACCACATGAAGCAGCACGACTTCTTCAAGTCCGCCATGCCCGAAGGCTACGTCCAGGAGCG
TACCATCTTCTTCAAGGACGACGGCAACTACAAGACCCGCGCCGAGGTGAAGTTCGAGGGCGACACCCTG
GTGAACCGCATCGAGCTGAAGGGCATCGACTTCAAGGAGGACGGCAACATCCTGGGGCACAAGCTGGAGT
ACAACTACATCAGCCACAACGTCTATATCACCGCCGACAAGCAGAAGAACGGCATCAAGGCCCACTTCAA
GATCCGCCACAACATCGAGGACGGCAGCGTGCAGCTCGCCGACCACTACCAGCAGAACACCCCCATCGGC
GACGGCCCCGTGCTGCTGCCCGACAACCACTACCTGAGCACCCAGTCCGCCCTGAGCAAAGACCCCAACG
AGAAGCGCGATCACATGGTCCTGCTGGAGTTCGTGACCGCCGCCCGCATGCAGGCATTCCGGAAGTTCAC
CAAATCCGAAAGGTCCAAGGATCTCATAAAGGAGGCCATCCTTGACAATGACTTTATGAAGAACTTGGAG
CTGTCACAGATCCAAGAGATTGTGGATTGTATGTACCCAGTGGAGTACGGCAAAGACAGCTGCATCATCA
AAGAAGGAGATGTGGGGTCACTGGTGTATGTCATGGAAGATGGTAAGGTTGAAGTTACAAAAGAAGGCGT
GAAGCTGTGCACAATGGGTCCTGGTAAAGTGTTTGGAGAGTTGGCTATCCTTTACAACTGTACCCGGACG
GCGACCGTCAAAACTCTTGTAAATGTGAAACTCTGGGCCATTGATCGACAATGTTTTCAGACGATAATGA
TGAGGACAGGACTTATCAAGCATACCGAGTATATGGAATTTTTAAAAAGCGTTCCAACATTCCAGAGCCT
TCCTGAAGAGATCCTCAGTAAGCTTGCTGACGTCCTTGAAGAGACCCACTATGAAAATGGGGAATATATC
ATCAGGCAAGGTGCAAGAGGGGACACCTTCTTTATCATCAGTAAAGGAAAGGTTAATGTCACTCGTGAAG
ACTCGCCCAATGAAGACCCAGTCTTTCTTAGAACCTTAGGAAAAGGAGATTGGTTTGGAGAGAAAGCCTT
GCAGGGGGAAGATGTGAGAACAGCGAATGTAATTGCGGCAGAAGCTGTAACCTGCCTTGTGATCGACAGA
GACTCTTTCAAACATTTGATTGGAGGATTAGATGATGTTTCTAATAAAGCATATGAAGATGCAGAAGCTA
AGGCAAAATATGAAGCTGAAGCTGCTTTCTTCGCCAACCTGAAGCTGTCTGATTTCAACATCATTGACAC
CCTTGGAGTTGGAGGTTTCGGACGAGTAGAACTGGTCCAGTTAAAAAGTGAAGAATCCAAAACCTTTGCA
ATGAAGATTCTCAAGAAACGCCACATCGTGGATACAAGACAGCAGGAACACATCCGCTCGGAGAAGCAGA
TCATGCAGGGGGCCCATTCGGACTTCATAGTGAGATTATACAGAACATTTAAGGACAGCAAATATTTGTA
TATGTTGATGGAAGCTTGCCTAGGTGGAGAGCTCTGGACCATTCTCAGGGATCGGGGGTCATTTGAAGAT
TCTACAACCAGATTTTATACAGCATGTGTGGTAGAAGCTTTTGCCTATCTGCATTCCAAAGGAATCATTT
ACAGGGACCTCAAGCCTGAAAATCTCATCCTAGATCACCGAGGTTATGCCAAACTGGTTGATTTTGGCTT
TGCAAAGAAAATAGGATTTGGAAAGAAAACATGGGCTTTTTGTGGGACTCCAGAATATGTAGCCCCAGAG
ATCATCCTGAACAAAGGCCATGACATTTCAGCCGACTATTGGTCACTGGGAATCCTCATGTATGAGCTTC
TGACTGGCAGCCCACCTTTCTCAGGCCCAGATCCTATGAAAACCTATAACATCATATTGAGGGGGATTGA
CATGATAGAGTTTCCAAAGAAGATTGCCAAAAATGCTGCTAATTTAATTAAAAAACTATGCAGGGATAAT
CCATCAGAAAGATTAGGGAATTTGAAAAACGGAGTGAAAGACATTCAAAAGCACAAATGGTTTGAGGGCT
TTAATTGGGAAGGCTTAAGAAAAGGCACCTTGACACCTCCTATAATACCAAGTGTTGCATCACCCACAGA
CACAAGCAATTTTGACAGTTTCCCTGAGGACAATGACGAACCGCCACCTGATGACAACTCAGGATGGGAC
ATAGACTTCGAGCTCATGGTGAGCAAGGGCGAGGAGCTGTTCACCGGGGTGGTGCCCATCCTGGTCGAGC
TGGACGGCGACGTAAACGGCCACAAGTTCAGCGTGTCCGGCGAGGGCGAGGGCGATGCCACCTACGGCAA
GCTGACCCTGAAGTTCATCTGCACCACCGGCAAGCTGCCCGTGCCCTGGCCCACCCTCGTGACCACCTTC
GGCTACGGCGTGATGTGCTTCGCCCGCTACCCCGACCACATGAAGCAGCACGACTTCTTCAAGTCCGCCA
TGCCCGAAGGCTACGTCCAGGAGCGCACCATCTTCTTCAAGGACGACGGCAACTACAAGACCCGCGCCGA
GGTGAAGTTCGAGGGCGACACCCTGGTGAACCGCATCGAGCTGAAGGGCATCGACTTCAAGGAGGACGGC
AACATCCTGGGGCACAAGCTGGAGTACAACTACAACAGCCACAACGTCTATATCATGGCCGACAAGCAGA
AGAACGGCATCAAGGTGAACTTCAAGATCCGCCACAACATCGAGGACGGCAGCGTGCAGCTCGCCGACCA
CTACCAGCAGAACACCCCCATCGGCGACGGCCCCGTGCTGCTGCCCGACAACCACTACCTGAGCTACCAG
TCCGCCCTGAGCAAAGACCCCAACGAGAAGCGCGATCACATGGTCCTGCTGGAGTTCGTGACCGCCGCCG
GGATCACTCTCGGCATGGACGAGCTGTACAAGTAAGAATTCATCGATGATATC
