>Addgene plasmid #19737 | pcDNA3.1(-)-Cygnet2.1 | addgene partial sequence | sequence record 25398 | 19737 with CMV-F
GAGCTCTCTGGNNNNTAGAGAACCCACTGCTTACTGGCTTATCGAAATTAATACGACTCACTATAGGGAG
ACCCAAGCTGGCTAGCGTTTAAACGGGCCCTCTAGACTCGAGCAGCTGAAGCTTGCGGCCGCCACCATGG
TGAGCAAGGGCGAGGAGCTGTTCACCGGGGTGGTGCCCATCCTGGTCGAGCTGGACGGCGACGTAAACGG
CCACAGGTTCAGCGTGTCCGGCGAGGGCGAGGGCGATGCCACCTACGGCAAGCTGACCCTGAAGTTCATC
TGCACCACCGGCAAGCTGCCCGTGCCCTGGCCCACCCTCGTGACCACCCTGACCTGGGGCGTGCAGTGCT
TCAGCCGCTACCCCGACCACATGAAGCAGCACGACTTCTTCAAGTCCGCCATGCCCGAAGGCTACGTCCA
GGAGCGTACCATCTTCTTCAAGGACGACGGCAACTACAAGACCCGCGCCGAGGTGAAGTTCGAGGGCGAC
ACCCTGGTGAACCGCATCGAGCTGAAGGGCATCGACTTCAAGGAGGACGGCAACATCCTGGGGCACAAGC
TGGAGTACAACTACATCAGCCACAACGTCTATATCACCGCCGACAAGCAGAAGAACGGCATCAAGGCCCA
CTTCAAGATCCGCCACAACATCGAGGACGGCAGCGTGCAGCTCGCCGACCACTACCAGCAGAACACCCCC
ATCGGCGACGGCCCCGTGCTGCTGCCCGACAACCACTACCTGAGCACCCAGTCCGCCCTGAGCAAAGACC
CCAACGAGAAGCGCGATCACATGGNNCNGCTGGANTTCNNGANCGGCCGCCCNGCAT
